>Addgene plasmid #250394 | Lenti-CMV-mCherry-GSG-P2A-NUDT5 C76Y-WPRE | addgene full sequence | sequence record 498967 | Addgene NGS Result
[124 nt withheld, positions 1-124]
C
[91 nt withheld, positions 126-216]
A
[49 nt withheld, positions 218-266]
CCTTTGACGTTGGAGTCCACGTTCTTT
[37 nt withheld, positions 294-330]
ACCCTATCTCGGTCTATTCTTTTGATTTATAAGGGATTTTGCCGATTTCGGCCTATTGGTTAAAAAATGA
GCTGATTTAACAAAAATTTAACGCGAATTTTAACAAAATATTAACGCTTACAATTTAGGTGGCACTTTTC
GGGGAAATGTGCGCGGAACCCCTATTTGTTTATTTTTCTAAATACATTCAAATATGTATCCGCTCATGAG
ACAATAACCCTGATAAATGCTTCAATAATATTGAAAAAGGAAGAGTATGAGTATTCAACATTTCCGTGTC
GCCCTTATTCCCTTTTTTGCGGCATTTTGCCTTCCTGTTTTTGCTCACCCAGAAACGCTGGTGAAAGTAA
AAGATGCTGAAGATCAGTTGGGTGCACGAGTGGGTTACATCGAACTGGATCTCAACAGCGGTAAGATCCT
TGAGAGTTTTCGCCCCGAAGAACGTTTTCCAATGATGAGCACTTTTAAAGTTCTGCTATGTGGCGCGGTA
TTATCCCGTATTGACGCCGGGCAAGAGCAACTCGGTCGCCGCATACACTATTCTCAGAATGACTTGGTTG
AGTACTCACCAGTCACAGAAAAGCATCTTACGGATGGCATGACAGTAAGAGAATTATGCAGTGCTGCCAT
AACCATGAGTGATAACACTGCGGCCAACTTACTTCTGACAACGATCGGAGGACCGAAGGAGCTAACCGCT
TTTTTGCACAACATGGGGGATCATGTAACTCGCCTTGATCGTTGGGAACCGGAGCTGAATGAAGCCATAC
CAAACGACGAGCGTGACACCACGATGCCTGTAGCAATGGCAACAACGTTGCGCAAACTATTAACTGGCGA
ACTACTTACTCTAGCTTCCCGGCAACAATTAATAGACTGGATGGAGGCGGATAAAGTTGCAGGACCACTT
CTGCGCTCGGCCCTTCCGGCTGGCTGGTTTATTGCTGATAAATCTGGAGCCGGTGAGCGTGGGTCTCGCG
GTATCATTGCAGCACTGGGGCCAGATGGTAAGCCCTCCCGTATCGTAGTTATCTACACGACGGGGAGTCA
GGCAACTATGGATGAACGAAATAGACAGATCGCTGAGATAGGTGCCTCACTGATTAAGCATTGGTAACTG
TCAGACCAAGTTTACTCATATATACTTTAGATTGATTTAAAACTTCATTTTTAATTTAAAAGGATCTAGG
TGAAGATCCTTTTTGATAATCTCATGACCAAAATCCCTTAACGTGAGTTTTCGTTCCACTGAGCGTCAGA
CCCCGTAGAAAAGATCAAAGGATCTTCTTGAGATCCTTTTTTTCTGCGCGTAATCTGCTGCTTGCAAACA
AAAAAACCACCGCTACCAGCGGTGGTTTGTTTGCCGGATCAAGAGCTACCAACTCTTTTTCCGAAGGTAA
CTGGCTTCAGCAGAGCGCAGATACCAAATACTGTTCTTCTAGTGTAGCCGTAGTTAGGCCACCACTTCAA
GAACTCTGTAGCACCGCCTACATACCTCGCTCTGCTAATCCTGTTACCAGTGGCTGCTGCCAGTGGCGAT
AAGTCGTGTCTTACCGGGTTGGACTCAAGACGATAGTTACCGGATAAGGCGCAGCGGTCGGGCTGAACGG
GGGGTTCGTGCACACAGCCCAGCTTGGAGCGAACGACCTACACCGAACTGAGATACCTACAGCGTGAGCT
ATGAGAAAGCGCCACGCTTCCCGAAGGGAGAAAGGCGGACAGGTATCCGGTAAGCGGCAGGGTCGGAACA
GGAGAGCGCACGAGGGAGCTTCCAGGGGGAAACGCCTGGTATCTTTATAGTCCTGTCGGGTTTCGCCACC
TCTTACTTGAGCGTCGATTTTTGTGATGCTCGTCAGGGGGGCGGAGCCTATGGAAAAACGCCAGCAACGC
GGCCTTTTTACGGTTCCTGGCCTTTTGCTGGCCTTTTGCTCACATGTTCTTTCCTGCGTTATCCCCTGAT
TCTGTGGATAACCGTATTACCGCCTTTGAGTGAGCTGATACCGCTCGCCGCAGCCGAACGACCGAGCGCA
GCGAGTCAGTGAGCGAGGAAGCGGAAGAGCGCCCAATACGCAAACCGCCTCTCCCCGCGCGTTGGCCGAT
TCATTAATGCAGCTGGCACGACAGGTTTCCCGACTGGAAAGCGGGCAGTGAGCGCAACGCAATTAATGTG
AGTTAGCTCACTCATTAGGCACCCCAGGCTTTACACTTTATGCTTCCGGCTCGTATGTTGTGTGGAATTG
TGAGCGGATAACAATTTCACACAGGAAACAGCTATGACCATGATTACGCCAAGCGCGCAATTAACCCTCA
CTAAAGGGAACAAAAGCTGGAGCTGCAAGCTTAATGTAGTCTTATGCAATACTCTTGTAGTCTTGCAACA
TGGTAACGATGAGTTAGCAACATGCCTTACAAGGAGAGAAAAAGCACCGTGCATGCCGATTGGTGGAAGT
AAGGTGGTACGATCGTGCCTTATTAGGAAGGCAACAGACGGGTCTGACATGGATTGGACGAACCACTGAA
TTGCCGCATTGCAGAGATATTGTATTTAAGTGCCTAGCTCGATACATAAACGGGTCTCTCTGGTTAGACC
AGATCTGAGCCTGGGAGCTCTCTGGCTAACTAGGGAACCCACTGCTTAAGCCTCAATAAAGCTTGCCTTG
AGTGCTTCAAGTAGTGTGTGCCCGTCTGTTGTGTGACTCTGGTAACTAGAGATCCCTCAGACCCTTTTAG
TCAGTGTGGAAAATCTCTAGCAGTGGCGCCCGAACAGGGACTTGAAAGCGAAAGGGAAACCAGAGGAGCT
CTCTCGACGCAGGACTCGGCTTGCTGAAGCGCGCACGGCAAGAGGCGAGGGGCGGCGACTGGTGAGTACG
CCAAAAATTTTGACTAGCGGAGGCTAGAAGGAGAGAGATGGGTGCGAGAGCGTCAGTATTAAGCGGGGGA
GAATTAGATCGCGATGGGAAAAAATTCGGTTAAGGCCAGGGGGAAAGAAAAAATATAAATTAAAACATAT
AGTATGGGCAAGCAGGGAGCTAGAACGATTCGCAGTTAATCCTGGCCTGTTAGAAACATCAGAAGGCTGT
AGACAAATACTGGGACAGCTACAACCATCCCTTCAGACAGGATCAGAAGAACTTAGATCATTATATAATA
CAGTAGCAACCCTCTATTGTGTGCATCAAAGGATAGAGATAAAAGACACCAAGGAAGCTTTAGACAAGAT
AGAGGAAGAGCAAAACAAAAGTAAGACCACCGCACAGCAAGCGGCCGCTGATCTTCAGACCTGGAGGAGG
AGATATGAGGGACAATTGGAGAAGTGAATTATATAAATATAAAGTAGTAAAAATTGAACCATTAGGAGTA
GCACCCACCAAGGCAAAGAGAAGAGTGGTGCAGAGAGAAAAAAGAGCAGTGGGAATAGGAGCTTTGTTCC
TTGGGTTCTTGGGAGCAGCAGGAAGCACTATGGGCGCAGCGTCAATGACGCTGACGGTACAGGCCAGACA
ATTATTGTCTGGTATAGTGCAGCAGCAGAACAATTTGCTGAGGGCTATTGAGGCGCAACAGCATCTGTTG
CAACTCACAGTCTGGGGCATCAAGCAGCTCCAGGCAAGAATCCTGGCTGTGGAAAGATACCTAAAGGATC
AACAGCTCCTGGGGATTTGGGGTTGCTCTGGAAAACTCATTTGCACCACTGCTGTGCCTTGGAATGCTAG
TTGGAGTAATAAATCTCTGGAACAGATTTGGAATCACACGACCTGGATGGAGTGGGACAGAGAAATTAAC
AATTACACAAGCTTAATACACTCCTTAATTGAAGAATCGCAAAACCAGCAAGAAAAGAATGAACAAGAAT
TATTGGAATTAGATAAATGGGCAAGTTTGTGGAATTGGTTTAACATAACAAATTGGCTGTGGTATATAAA
ATTATTCATAATGATAGTAGGAGGCTTGGTAGGTTTAAGAATAGTTTTTGCTGTACTTTCTATAGTGAAT
AGAGTTAGGCAGGGATATTCACCATTATCGTTTCAGACCCACCTCCCAACCCCGAGGGGACCCGACAGGC
CCGAAGGAATAGAAGAAGAAGGTGGAGAGAGAGACAGAGACAGATCCATTCGATTAGTGAACGGATCTCG
ACGGTATCGGTTAACTTTTAAAAGAAAAGGGGGGATTGGGGGGTACAGTGCAGGGGAAAGAATAGTAGAC
ATAATAGCAACAGACATACAAACTAAAGAATTACAAAAACAAATTACAAAATTCAAAATTTTATCGATAA
GCTTGGGAGTTCCGCGTTACATAACTTACGGTAAATGGCCCGCCTGGCTGACCGCCCAACGACCCCCGCC
CATTGACGTCAATAATGACGTATGTTCCCATAGTAACGCCAATAGGGACTTTCCATTGACGTCAATGGGT
GGAGTATTTACGGTAAACTGCCCACTTGGCAGTACATCAAGTGTATCATATGCCAAGTACGCCCCCTATT
GACGTCAATGACGGTAAATGGCCCGCCTGGCATTATGCCCAGTACATGACCTTATGGGACTTTCCTACTT
GGCAGTACATCTACGTATTAGTCATCGCTATTACCATGGTGATGCGGTTTTGGCAGTACATCAATGGGCG
TGGATAGCGGTTTGACTCACGGGGATTTCCAAGTCTCCACCCCATTGACGTCAATGGGAGTTTGTTTTGG
CACCAAAATCAACGGGACTTTCCAAAATGTCGTAACAACTCCGCCCCATTGACGCAAATGGGCGGTAGGC
GTGTACGGTGGGAGGTCTATATAAGCAGAGCTCGTTTAGTGAACCGTCAGATCGCCTGGAGACGCCATCC
ACGCTGTTTTGACCTCCATAGAAGACACCGACTCTAGAGGATCCACCGGTCGCCACCATGGTGAGCAAGG
GCGAGGAGGATAACATGGCCATCATCAAGGAGTTCATGCGCTTCAAGGTGCACATGGAGGGCTCCGTGAA
CGGCCACGAGTTCGAGATCGAGGGCGAGGGCGAGGGCCGCCCCTACGAGGGCACCCAGACCGCCAAGCTG
AAGGTGACCAAGGGTGGCCCCCTGCCCTTCGCCTGGGACATCCTGTCCCCTCAGTTCATGTACGGCTCCA
AGGCCTACGTGAAGCACCCCGCCGACATCCCCGACTACTTGAAGCTGTCCTTCCCCGAGGGCTTCAAGTG
GGAGCGCGTGATGAACTTCGAGGACGGCGGCGTGGTGACCGTGACCCAGGACTCCTCCCTGCAGGACGGC
GAGTTCATCTACAAGGTGAAGCTGCGCGGCACCAACTTCCCCTCAGACGGCCCCGTAATGCAGAAGAAAA
CCATGGGCTGGGAGGCCTCCTCCGAGCGGATGTACCCCGAGGACGGCGCCCTGAAGGGCGAGATCAAGCA
GAGGCTGAAGCTGAAGGACGGCGGCCACTACGACGCTGAGGTCAAGACCACCTACAAGGCCAAGAAGCCC
GTGCAGCTGCCCGGCGCCTACAACGTCAACATCAAGTTGGACATCACCTCCCACAACGAGGACTACACCA
TCGTGGAACAGTACGAACGCGCCGAGGGCCGCCACTCCACCGGCGGCATGGACGAGCTGTACAAGGGATC
CGGCGCTACTAACTTCAGCCTGCTGAAGCAGGCTGGAGACGTGGAGGAGAACCCTGGACCTATGGAGAGC
CAAGAACCAACGGAATCTTCTCAGAATGGCAAACAGTATATCATTTCAGAGGAGTTAATTTCAGAAGGAA
AATGGGTCAAGCTTGAAAAAACAACGTACATGGATCCTACTGGTAAAACTAGAACTTGGGAATCAGTGAA
ACGTACAACCAGGAAAGAGCAGACTGCGGATGGTGTCGCGGTCATCCCCGTGCTGCAGAGAACACTTCAC
TATGAGTATATCGTTCTGGTGAAACAGTTCCGACCACCAATGGGGGGCTACTGCATAGAGTTCCCTGCAG
GTCTCATAGATGATGGTGAAACCCCAGAAGCAGCTGCTCTCCGGGAGCTTGAAGAAGAAACTGGCTACAA
AGGGGACATTGCCGAATGTTCTCCAGCGGTCTGTATGGACCCAGGCTTGTCAAACTGTACTATACACATC
GTGACAGTCACCATTAACGGAGATGATGCCGAAAACGCAAGGCCGAAGCCAAAGCCAGGGGATGGAGAGT
TTGTGGAAGTCATTTCTTTACCCAAGAATGACCTGCTGCAGAGACTTGATGCTCTGGTAGCTGAAGAACA
TCTCACAGTGGACGCCAGGGTCTATTCCTACGCTCTAGCGCTGAAACATGCAAATGCAAAGCCATTTGAA
GTGCCCTTCTTGAAATTTTAAAGCGGCCGCGTCGACAATCAACCTCTGGATTACAAAATTTGTGAAAGAT
TGACTGGTATTCTTAACTATGTTGCTCCTTTTACGCTATGTGGATACGCTGCTTTAATGCCTTTGTATCA
TGCTATTGCTTCCCGTATGGCTTTCATTTTCTCCTCCTTGTATAAATCCTGGTTGCTGTCTCTTTATGAG
GAGTTGTGGCCCGTTGTCAGGCAACGTGGCGTGGTGTGCACTGTGTTTGCTGACGCAACCCCCACTGGTT
GGGGCATTGCCACCACCTGTCAGCTCCTTTCCGGGACTTTCGCTTTCCCCCTCCCTATTGCCACGGCGGA
ACTCATCGCCGCCTGCCTTGCCCGCTGCTGGACAGGGGCTCGGCTGTTGGGCACTGACAATTCCGTGGTG
TTGTCGGGGAAGCTGACGTCCTTTCCATGGCTGCTCGCCTGTGTTGCCACCTGGATTCTGCGCGGGACGT
CCTTCTGCTACGTCCCTTCGGCCCTCAATCCAGCGGACCTTCCTTCCCGCGGCCTGCTGCCGGCTCTGCG
GCCTCTTCCGCGTCTTCGCCTTCGCCCTCAGACGAGTCGGATCTCCCTTTGGGCCGCCTCCCCGCCTGGA
ATTCTACCGGGTAGGGGAGGCGCTTTTCCCAAGGCAGTCTGGAGCATGCGCTTTAGCAGCCCCGCTGGGC
ACTTGGCGCTACACAAGTGGCCTCTGGCCTCGCACACATTCCACATCCACCGGTAGGCGCCAACCGGCTC
CGTTCTTTGGTGGCCCCTTCGCGCCACCTTCTACTCCTCCCCTAGTCAGGAAGTTCCCCCCCGCCCCGCA
GCTCGCGTCGTGCAGGACGTGACAAATGGAAGTAGCACGTCTCACTAGTCTCGTGCAGATGGACAGCACC
GCTGAGCAATGGAAGCGGGTAGGCCTTTGGGGCAGCGGCCAATAGCAGCTTTGCTCCTTCGCTTTCTGGG
CTCAGAGGCTGGGAAGGGGTGGGTCCGGGGGCGGGCTCAGGGGCGGGCTCAGGGGCGGGGCGGGCGCCCG
AAGGTCCTCCGGAGGCCCGGCATTCTGCACGCTTCAAAAGCGCACGTCTGCCGCGCTGTTCTCCTCTTCC
TCATCTCCGGGCCTTTCGACCTGCAGCCCAAGCTTACCATGACCGAGTACAAGCCCACGGTGCGCCTCGC
CACCCGCGACGACGTCCCCAGGGCCGTACGCACCCTCGCCGCCGCGTTCGCCGACTACCCCGCCACGCGC
CACACCGTCGATCCGGACCGCCACATCGAGCGGGTCACCGAGCTGCAAGAACTCTTCCTCACGCGCGTCG
GGCTCGACATCGGCAAGGTGTGGGTCGCGGACGACGGCGCCGCGGTGGCGGTCTGGACCACGCCGGAGAG
CGTCGAAGCGGGGGCGGTGTTCGCCGAGATCGGCCCGCGCATGGCCGAGTTGAGCGGTTCCCGGCTGGCC
GCGCAGCAACAGATGGAAGGCCTCCTGGCGCCGCACCGGCCCAAGGAGCCCGCGTGGTTCCTGGCCACCG
TCGGCGTCTCGCCCGACCACCAGGGCAAGGGTCTGGGCAGCGCCGTCGTGCTCCCCGGAGTGGAGGCGGC
CGAGCGCGCCGGGGTGCCCGCCTTCCTGGAGACCTCCGCGCCCCGCAACCTCCCCTTCTACGAGCGGCTC
GGCTTCACCGTCACCGCCGACGTCGAGGTGCCCGAAGGACCGCGCACCTGGTGCATGACCCGCAAGCCCG
GTGCCTGACGCCCGCCCCACGACCCGCAGCGCCCGACCGAAAGGAGCGCACGACCCCATGCATCTCGAGG
GCCCGGTACCTTTAAGACCAATGACTTACAAGGCAGCTGTAGATCTTAGCCACTTTTTAAAAGAAAAGGG
GGGACTGGAAGGGCTAGCTCACTCCCAACGAAGACAAGATCTGCTTTTTGCTTGTACTGGGTCTCTCTGG
TTAGACCAGATCTGAGCCTGGGAGCTCTCTGGCTAACTAGGGAACCCACTGCTTAAGCCTCAATAAAGCT
TGCCTTGAGTGCTTCAAGTAGTGTGTGCCCGTCTGTTGTGTGACTCTGGTAACTAGAGATCCCTCAGACC
CTTTTAGTCAGTGTGGAAAATCTCTAGCAGTAGTAGTTCATGTCATCTTATTATTCAGTATTTATAACTT
GCAAAGAAATGAATATCAGAGAGTGAGAGGAACTTGTTTATTGCAGCTTATAATGGTTACAAATAAAGCA
ATAGCATCACAAATTTCACAAATAAAGCATTTTTTTCACTGCATTCTAGTTGTGGTTTGTCCAAACTCAT
CAATGTATCTTATCATGTCTGGCTCTAGCTATCCCGCCCCTAACTCCGCCCATCCCGCCCCTAACTCCGC
CCAGTTCCGCCCATTCTCCGCCCCATGGCTGACTAATTTTTTTTATTTATGCAGAGGCCGAGGCCGCCTC
GGCCTCTGAGCTATTCCAGAAGTAGTGAGGAGGCTTTTTTGGAGGCCTAGGGACGTACCCAATTCGCCCT
ATAGTGAGTCGTATTACGCGCGCTCACTGGCCGTCGTTTTACAACGTCGTGACTGGGAAAACCCTGGCGT
TACCCAACTTAATCGCCTTGCAGCACATCCCCCTTTCGCCAGCTGGCGTAATAGCGAAGAGGCCCGCACC
GATCGCCCTTCCCAACAGTTGCGCAGCCTGAATGGCGAATGGG
Features (pLannotate 1.2.2; 29 found; start..end, strand, type, name):
      1..429     +  rep_origin     f1 ori (sequence partly withheld): f1 bacteriophage origin of replication; arrow indicates direction of (+) strand synthesis
    482..586     +  promoter       AmpR promoter: bla
    587..1447    +  CDS            AmpR: β-lactamase; bla; confers resistance to ampicillin, carbenicillin, and related antibiotics
   1618..2206    +  rep_origin     ori: high-copy-number ColE1/pMB1/pBR322/pUC origin of replication
   2389..2481    +  CDS            lacI (fragment): lac repressor; lacI; The lac repressor binds to the lac operator to inhibit transcription in E. coli. This inhibition can be relieved by adding lactose or isopropyl-β-D-thiogalactopyranoside (IPTG).
   2494..2515    +  protein_bind   CAP binding site: CAP binding activates transcription in the presence of cAMP. E. coli catabolite activator protein
   2530..2560    +  promoter       lac promoter: promoter for the E. coli lac operon
   2568..2584    +  protein_bind   lac operator: The lac repressor binds to the lac operator to inhibit transcription in E. coli. This inhibition can be relieved by adding lactose or isopropyl-β-D-thiogalactopyranoside (IPTG). lac repressor encoded by lacI
   2629..2647    +  promoter       T3 promoter: promoter for bacteriophage T3 RNA polymerase
   2675..2901    +  promoter       RSV promoter: Rous sarcoma virus enhancer/promoter
   2902..3082    +  LTR            5' LTR (truncated): truncated 5' long terminal repeat (LTR) from HIV-1
   3129..3254    +  misc_feature   HIV-1 Ψ: packaging signal of human immunodeficiency virus type 1
   3238..3601    +  CDS            HIV-1 gag (fragment): gag protein from human immunodeficiency virus 1; gag
   3747..3980    +  misc_feature   RRE: The Rev response element (RRE) of HIV-1 allows for Rev-dependent mRNA export from the nucleus to the cytoplasm.
   4357..4457    +  CDS            Rev (fragment): human immunodeficiency virus 1 (HIV-1) Rev protein; rev; enhances nuclear export of unspliced and incompletely spliced viral mRNAs
   4476..4592    +  misc_feature   cPPT/CTS: central polypurine tract and central termination sequence of HIV-1
   4615..4918    +  enhancer       CMV enhancer: human cytomegalovirus immediate early enhancer
   4919..5122    +  promoter       CMV promoter: human cytomegalovirus (CMV) immediate early promoter
   5218..5925    +  CDS            mCherry: mCherry is a basic (constitutively fluorescent) red fluorescent protein published in 2004, derived from Discosoma sp.. It is reported to be a very rapidly-maturing monomer with low acid sensitivity.
   5992..6648    +  CDS            NUDT5: NUDT5_HUMAN - Also known as NUDIX5 From Homo sapiens (Human).
   6667..7255    +  misc_feature   WPRE: woodchuck hepatitis virus posttranscriptional regulatory element
   7269..7768    +  promoter       PGK promoter: mouse phosphoglycerate kinase 1 promoter
   7789..8388    +  CDS            PuroR: puromycin N-acetyltransferase; pac from Streptomyces alboniger; confers resistance to puromycin
   8456..8593    +  CDS            nef (fragment): NEF_HV1LA - Experimental evidence at protein level: Swiss-Prot protein existence level 1. Extracellular Nef protein targets CD4(+) T-lymphocytes for apoptosis by interacting with CXCR4 surface receptors. From Human immunodeficiency virus type 1 group M subtype B (isolate Lai) (HIV-1).
   8579..8759    +  LTR            5' LTR (truncated): truncated 5' long terminal repeat (LTR) from HIV-1
   8831..8952    +  polyA_signal   SV40 poly(A) signal: SV40 polyadenylation signal
   8992..9127    +  rep_origin     SV40 ori: SV40 origin of replication
   9148..9166    -  promoter       T7 promoter: promoter for bacteriophage T7 RNA polymerase
   9174..9329    +  CDS            lacZα (fragment): LacZα fragment of β-galactosidase; lacZ fragment
