[The description below was written by a language model from this plasmid's Addgene catalogue record and pLannotate feature annotations shown in this document.]
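Description:
Lenti-CMV-mCherry-GSG-P2A-NUDT5 C76Y-WPRE is a lentiviral mammalian expression plasmid of about 9.3 kb, built on the pLenti CMV GFP Puro backbone. In E. coli it is maintained through a high-copy ColE1/pUC-type origin and selected with ampicillin via the β-lactamase gene. An f1 origin and remnants of a lac/lacZα cloning region with T3 and T7 promoters are also present. The viral portion has the layout of an HIV-1-derived transfer vector. An RSV promoter drives a truncated 5' LTR, followed by the Ψ packaging signal with a partial gag sequence, the Rev response element for Rev-dependent nuclear export of the genomic RNA, and the cPPT/CTS element. A second truncated LTR closes the proviral unit and is followed by an SV40 polyadenylation signal and an SV40 origin. Packaging functions are not encoded on the plasmid and must be supplied in trans.

The payload is a single CMV enhancer/promoter-driven open reading frame encoding mCherry, a flexible GSG linker, a P2A peptide and human NUDT5 (Nudix hydrolase 5) carrying the C76Y substitution. Ribosomal skipping at P2A yields the red fluorescent reporter and the NUDT5 mutant as separate proteins from one transcript, so fluorescence marks expressing cells without NUDT5 remaining fused to mCherry. A WPRE downstream of the coding sequence enhances transcript stability and expression. A separate mouse PGK promoter drives puromycin N-acetyltransferase, which allows selection of transduced cells. The insert was placed between BamHI and SalI sites. The construct is intended for stable expression of the NUDT5 C76Y variant in mammalian cells. The associated study concerns a non-enzymatic role of NUDT5 in repressing de novo purine synthesis, but the record does not state the functional consequence of the mutation.
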