Addgene plasmid #250394: Lenti-CMV-mCherry-GSG-P2A-NUDT5 C76Y-WPRE
Purpose: Lentiviral expression of human NUDT5 C76Y with N-terminal mCherry seperated by a flexible GSG-linker and P2A under CMV promoter, as well as a puromycin resistance cassette under PGK promoter.
Depositing lab: Stefan Kubicek. Depositing organization: CeMM Research Center for Molecular Medicine. Publication: A non-enzymatic role of Nudix hydrolase 5 in repressing purine de novo synthesis. Nguyen TA, Lin JG, Marques AMC, Fottner M, Bauer LG, Reicher A, Daum D, Scrofani L, Liu Y, Cheng C, D'Angelo L D D L, Sanchez J, Bueschl C, Marella N, Buphamalai P, Traversi F, Beres M, Moll HP, Siklos M, Genger JW, Hofstaetter G, Villanti L, Malik M, Klimek C, Runggatscher K, Guertl B, Hansen JS, Dobner S, Babosova O, Becirovic T, de Rooij LPMH, Casanova E, Koren A, Froese DS, Rosenblatt DS, Klavins K, Bergthaler A, Menche J, Hannich JT, Abele M, Sdelci S, Lang K, Huber KVM, Kubicek S. Science. 2025 Nov 6:eadv4257. doi: 10.1126/science.adv4257. PubMed 41196952.
Backbone
  Vector backbone: pLenti CMV GFP Puro
  Backbone manufacturer: Eric Campeau, Paul Kaufman (Addgene #17448)
  Vector type: Mammalian Expression, Lentiviral
Growth in bacteria
  Bacterial resistance: Ampicillin, 100 μg/mL
  Growth temperature: 37°C
  Growth strain: NEB Stable
  Copy number: High Copy
Gene/Insert
  Gene/Insert name: NUDT5
  Species: H. sapiens (human)
  Insert size (bp): 1431
  Mutation: C76Y
  Entrez Gene: NUDT5 (a.k.a. YSA1, YSA1H, YSAH1, hNUDT5)
  Promoter: CMV
  Tag / fusion protein: mCherry-GSG-P2A (N terminal on insert)
  Cloning method: Ligation Independent Cloning
Terms and licenses: Academic/Nonprofit Terms; Industry Terms: Not Available to Industry
Depositor comments: Insert cloned with BamHI (5') and SalI (3') sites.
How to cite: Lenti-CMV-mCherry-GSG-P2A-NUDT5 C76Y-WPRE was a gift from Stefan Kubicek (Addgene plasmid # 250394 ; http://n2t.net/addgene:250394 ; RRID:Addgene_250394)
